Addgene plasmid #30032: HL 2818 (=HL 865 + pHL 489)
Depositing lab: Han Lim. Depositing organization: University of California, Berkeley. Publication: Disruption of small RNA signaling caused by competition for Hfq. Hussein R, Lim HN. Proc Natl Acad Sci U S A. 2011 Jan 18;108(3):1110-5. doi: 10.1073/pnas.1010082108. Epub 2010 Dec 28. PubMed 21189298.
Backbone
  Vector backbone: ColE (from pZ system) + AmpR
  Backbone manufacturer: Lim Lab (modified from Rolf Lutz and Hermann Bujard, 1997)
  Backbone size w/o insert (bp): 2000
  Vector type: Bacterial Expression, Synthetic Biology
Growth in bacteria
  Bacterial resistance: Ampicillin, 100 μg/mL
  Growth temperature: 37°C
  Growth strain: HL 865
  Copy number: High Copy
Gene/Insert
  Gene/Insert name: pLtetO-1:DsrA, pLlacO-1:hfq, pLtetO-1:rpoS::gfp
  Species: E. coli
  Insert size (bp): 2400
  Tag / fusion protein: GFP (C terminal on backbone)
  Cloning method: Restriction Enzyme; 5′ cloning site AatII (not destroyed); 3′ cloning site ApaI (not destroyed)
  Sequencing primers: 5′ ctcatgagcggatacat atttgaa; 3′ agctgatacc gctcgccgca gccgaacg
Terms and licenses: Academic/Nonprofit Terms; Industry Terms: Not Available to Industry
Depositor comments: Please note that this plasmid may require a unique bacterial strain, so make sure to confirm that you can also obtain the appropriate growth strain. Please contact us or contact our distributors if you have any questions.
How to cite: HL 2818 (=HL 865 + pHL 489) was a gift from Han Lim (Addgene plasmid # 30032 ; http://n2t.net/addgene:30032 ; RRID:Addgene_30032)
