[The description below was written by a language model from this plasmid's Addgene catalogue record.]
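Description:
HL 2818 is the designation for the E. coli strain HL 865 carrying the plasmid pHL 489, a bacterial expression and synthetic biology construct built on a modified pZ-system backbone. The roughly 2 kb backbone supplies a ColE-type origin of replication, giving high copy number, and an ampicillin resistance marker for selection. The record names HL 865 as the growth strain and notes that the plasmid may depend on this particular host background, although the genotype of that strain is not described.

The approximately 2.4 kb insert, cloned between AatII and ApaI sites that were both retained, contains three E. coli-derived expression units. The small regulatory RNA DsrA is placed under the PLtetO-1 promoter, the RNA chaperone gene hfq is under PLlacO-1, and an rpoS::gfp fusion, with GFP at the C-terminal end, is under a second copy of PLtetO-1. PLtetO-1 and PLlacO-1 are the synthetic phage lambda PL-derived promoters of the pZ system, repressed by TetR and LacI respectively, so in a host supplying those repressors the DsrA and reporter units would respond to a tetracycline-type inducer while Hfq would be tuned separately with a lac inducer. DsrA is known to act with Hfq to activate translation of the rpoS mRNA, so GFP fluorescence from the fusion serves as a readout of sRNA-mediated regulation.

This arrangement fits the associated study of how competition for limited Hfq disrupts small RNA signalling, allowing Hfq supply to be varied independently of the sRNA and its target. No feature table was provided, so terminators and other elements cannot be confirmed.
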