>Addgene plasmid #30032 | HL 2818 (=HL 865 + pHL 489) | addgene partial sequence | sequence record 35319 | 30032 with GFP-R
TTCTTCTCCTTTACTATCATGAACTTTCAGCGTATTCTGACTCATAAGGTGGCTCCTACCCGTGATCCCT
TGACGGAACATTCAAGCAAAAGCCTGGTTCCGCCGATTTATCGCTGCGGCAAATAACGCAGCGGGTTTAC
GGATTTCCCCTTGTAACGAATTTCAAAATGCAAGCGTGTTGAACTGGTTCCGGTGTCGACAGTATCTCTA
TCACTGATAGGGATGTCAATCTCTATCACTGATAGGGACTCGAGGTGAAGACGAAAGGGCCTCGTGATAC
GCCTATTTTTATAGGTTAATGTCATGATAATAATGGTTTCTTAGACGTCAGGTGGCACTTTTCGGGGAAA
TGTGCGCGGAACCCCTATTTGTTTATTTTTCTAAATACATTCAAATATGTATCCGCTCATGAGACAATAA
CCCTGATAAATGCTTCAATAATATTGAAAAAGGAAGAGTATGAGTATTCAACATTTCCGTGTCGCCCTTA
TTCCCTTTTTTGCGGCATTTTGCCTTCCTGTTTTTGCTCACCCAGAAACGCTGGTGAAAGTAAAAGATGC
TGAAGATCAGTTGGGTGCACGAGTGGGTTACATCGAACTGGATCTCAACAGCGGTAAGATCCTTGAGAGT
TTTCGCCCCGAAGAACGTTTTCCAATGATGAGCACTTTTAAAGTTCTGCTATGTGGCGCGGTATTATCCC
GTATTGACGCCGGGCAAGAGCAACTCGGTCGCCGCATACACTATTCTCAGAATGACTTGGTTGAGTACTC
ACCAGTCACAGAAAAGCATCTTACGGATGGCATGACAGTAAGAGAATTATGCAGTGCTGCCATAACCATG
AGTGATAACACTGCGGCCAACTTACTTCTGACAACGATCGGAGGACCGAAGGAGCTAACCGCTT
