>Addgene plasmid #30032 | HL 2818 (=HL 865 + pHL 489) | depositor partial sequence | sequence record 35685 | vector backbone, ColE (from pZ system) + AmpR
CCCGGGGGATCCCATGGTACGCGTGCTAGAGGCATCAAATAAAACGAAAGGCTCAGTCGAAAGACTGGGC
CTTTCGTTTTATCTGTTGTTTGTCGGTGAACGCTCTCCTGAGTAGGACAAATCCGCCGCCCTAGACCTAG
GCGTTCGGCTGCGGCGAGCGGTATCAGCTCACTCAAAGGCGGTAATACGGTTATCCACAGAATCAGGGGA
TAACGCAGGAAAGAACATGTGAGCAAAAGGCCAGCAAAAGGCCAGGAACCGTAAAAAGGCCGCGTTGCTG
GCGTTTTTCCATAGGCTCCGCCCCCCTGACGAGCATCACAAAAATCGACGCTCAAGTCAGAGGTGGCGAA
ACCCGACAGGACTATAAAGATACCAGGCGTTTCCCCCTGGAAGCTCCCTCGTGCGCTCTCCTGTTCCGAC
CCTGCCGCTTACCGGATACCTGTCCGCCTTTCTCCCTTCGGGAAGCGTGGCGCTTTCTCAATGCTCACGC
TGTAGGTATCTCAGTTCGGTGTAGGTCGTTCGCTCCAAGCTGGGCTGTGTGCACGAACCCCCCGTTCAGC
CCGACCGCTGCGCCTTATCCGGTAACTATCGTCTTGAGTCCAACCCGGTAAGACACGACTTATCGCCACT
GGCAGCAGCCACTGGTAACAGGATTAGCAGAGCGAGGTATGTAGGCGGTGCTACAGAGTTCTTGAAGTGG
TGGCCTAACTACGGCTACACTAGAAGGACAGTATTTGGTATCTGCGCTCTGCTGAAGCCAGTTACCTTCG
GAAAAAGAGTTGGTAGCTCTTGATCCGGCAAACAAACCACCGCTGGTAGCGGTGGTTTTTTTGTTTGCAA
GCAGCAGATTACGCGCAGAAAAAAAGGATCTCAAGAAGATCCTTTGATCTTTTCTACGGGGTCTGACGCT
CAGTGGAACGAAAACTCACGTTAAGGGATTTTGGTCATGACTAGTGCTTGGATTCTCACCAATAAAAAAC
GCCCGGCGGCAACCGAGCGTTCTGAACAAATCCAGATGGAGTTCTGAGGTCATTACTGGATCTATCAACA
GGAGTCCAAGCGAGCTCGTAAACTTGGTCTGACAGTTACCAATGCTTAATCAGTGAGGCACCTATCTCAG
CGATCTGTCTATTTCGTTCATCCATAGTTGCCTGACTCCCCGTCGTGTAGATAACTACGATACGGGAGGG
CTTACCATCTGGCCCCAGTGCTGCAATGATACCGCGAGACCCACGCTCACCGGCTCCAGATTTATCAGCA
ATAAACCAGCCAGCCGGAAGGGCCGAGCGCAGAAGTGGTCCTGCAACTTTATCCGCCTCCATCCAGTCTA
TTAATTGTTGCCGGGAAGCTAGAGTAAGTAGTTCGCCAGTTAATAGTTTGCGCAACGTTGTTGCCATTGC
TACAGGCATCGTGGTGTCACGCTCGTCGTTTGGTATGGCTTCATTCAGCTCCGGTTCCCAACGATCAAGG
CGAGTTACATGATCCCCCATGTTGTGCAAAAAAGCGGTTAGCTCCTTCGGTCCTCCGATCGTTGTCAGAA
GTAAGTTGGCCGCAGTGTTATCACTCATGGTTATGGCAGCACTGCATAATTCTCTTACTGTCATGCCATC
CGTAAGATGCTTTTCTGTGACTGGTGAGTACTCAACCAAGTCATTCTGAGAATAGTGTATGCGGCGACCG
AGTTGCTCTTGCCCGGCGTCAATACGGGATAATACCGCGCCACATAGCAGAACTTTAAAAGTGCTCATCA
TTGGAAAACGTTCTTCGGGGCGAAAACTCTCAAGGATCTTACCGCTGTTGAGATCCAGTTCGATGTAACC
CACTCGTGCACCCAACTGATCTTCAGCATCTTTTACTTTCACCAGCGTTTCTGGGTGAGCAAAAACAGGA
AGGCAAAATGCCGCAAAAAAGGGAATAAGGGCGACACGGAAATGTTGAATACTCATACTCTTCCTTTTTC
AATATTATTGAAGCATTTATCAGGGTTATTGTCTCATGAGCGGATACATATTTGAATGTATTTAGAAAAA
TAAACAAATAGGGGTTCCGCGCACATTTCCCCGAAAAGTGCCACCTGACGTC
