>Addgene plasmid #30032 | HL 2818 (=HL 865 + pHL 489) | depositor partial sequence | sequence record 35686 | dsrA
AACACATCAGATTTCCTGGTGTAACGAATTTTTTAAGTGCTTCTTGCTTAAGCAAGTTTCATCCCGACCC
CCTCAGGGTCGGGATTTTTTTATTGTGCATTCAACGATTCACTTCAGAGACGCT
