>Addgene plasmid #30032 | HL 2818 (=HL 865 + pHL 489) | depositor partial sequence | sequence record 35687 | hfq
TAAGGAGGAAAAAAAATGGCTAAGGGGCAATCTTTACAAGATCCGTTCCTGAACGCACTGCGTCGGGAAC
GTGTTCCAGTTTCTATTTATTTGGTGAATGGTATTAAGCTGCAAGGGCAAATCGAGTCTTTTGATCAGTT
CGTGATCCTGTTGAAAAACACGGTCAGCCAGATGGTTTACAAGCACGCGATTTCTACTGTTGTCCCGTCT
CGCCCGGTTTCTCATCACAGTAACAACGCCGGTGGCGGTACCAGCAGTAACTACCATCATGGTAGCAGCG
CGCAGAATACTTCCGCGCAACAGGACAGCGAAGAAACCGAATAA
