>Addgene plasmid #30032 | HL 2818 (=HL 865 + pHL 489) | depositor partial sequence | sequence record 35688 | rpoS
ACCGGAACCAGTTCAACACGCTTGCATTTTGAAATTCGTTACAAGGGGAAATCCGTAAACCCGCTGCGTT
ATTTGCCGCAGCGATAAATCGGCGGAACCAGGCTTTTGCTTGAATGTTCCGTCAAGGGATCACGGGTAGG
AGCCACCTTATGAGTCAGAATACGCTGAAAGTTCATGATA
