>Addgene plasmid #30032 | HL 2818 (=HL 865 + pHL 489) | addgene partial sequence | sequence record 37849 | GFP-F
AGACTCTCAATAAAGCTAGCTTGGCTGTTTTGGCGGATGAGAGAAGATTTTCAGCCTGATACAGATTAAA
TCAGAACGCAGAAGCGGTCTGATAAAACAGAATTTGCCTGGCGGCAGTAGCGCGGTGGTCCCACCTGACC
CCATGCCGAACTCAGAAGTGAAACGCCGTAGCGCCGATGGTAGTGTGGGGTCTCCCCATGCGAGAGTAGG
GAACTGCCAGGCATCAAATAAAACGAAAGGCTCAGTCGAAAGACTGGGCCTTTCGTTTTATCTGTTGTTT
GTCGGTGAACGCTCTCCTGAGTAGGACAAATCCGCCGGGAGCGGATTTGAACGTTGCGAAGCAACGGCCC
GGAGGGTGGCGGGCAGGACGCCCGCCATAAACTGCCAGGCATCAAATTAAGCAGAAGGCCATCCTGACGG
ATGGCCTTTTTGCGTTTCTACAAACTCTTTTGTTTATTTTTCTAAATACATTCAAATATGTATCCGCTCA
GGATCCTCCCTATCAGTGATAGAGATTGACATCCCTATCAGTGATAGAGATACTCCGGGAACACATCAGA
TTTCCTGGTGTAACGAATTTTTTAAGTGCTTCTTGCTTAAGCAAGTTTCATCCCGACCCCCTCAGGGTCG
GGATTTTTTTATTGTGCATTCAACGATTCACTTCAGAGACGCTAAGCTTTAATCGTACAGGGTAGTACAA
ATAAAAAAGGCACGTCAGATGACGTGCCTTTTTTCTTGTGAGCAGTGAATTCGATCCATAAATGTGAGCG
GATAACATTGACATTGTGAGCGGATAACAAGATACTCCCGGGTAAGGAGGAAAAAAAATGGCTAAGGGGC
AATCTTTACAAGATCCGTTCCTGAACGCACTGCGTC
